>Addgene plasmid #229289 | pXTK052 [Con-Pro_tetA-v2-Broad_PartType5] | addgene full sequence | sequence record 464680 | Addgene NGS Result
TTGAGATCCTTTTTTTCTGCGCGTAATCTGCTGCTTGCAAACAAAAAAACCACCGCTACCAGCGGTGGTT
TGTTTGCCGGATCAAGAGCTACCAACTCTTTTTCCGAAGGTAACTGGCTTCAGCAGAGCGCAGATACCAA
ATACTGTTCTTCTAGTGTAGCCGTAGTTAGGCCACCACTTCAAGAACTCTGTAGCACCGCCTACATACCT
CGCTCTGCTAATCCTGTTACCAGTGGCTGCTGCCAGTGGCGATAAGTCGTGTCTTACCGGGTTGGACTCA
AGACGATAGTTACCGGATAAGGCGCAGCGGTCGGGCTGAACGGGGGGTTCGTGCACACAGCCCAGCTTGG
AGCGAACGACCTACACCGAACTGAGATACCTACAGCGTGAGCTATGAGAAAGCGCCACGCTTCCCGAAGG
GAGAAAGGCGGACAGGTATCCGGTAAGCGGCAGGGTCGGAACAGGAGAGCGCACGAGGGAGCTTCCAGGG
GGAAACGCCTGGTATCTTTATAGTCCTGTCGGGTTTCGCCACCTCTGACTTGAGCGTCGATTTTTGTGAT
GCTCGTCAGGGGGGCGGAGCCTATGGAAAAACGCCAGCAACGCGAGTCGGTCTCTAACGGCTTGACACTT
TATCACTGATAAACATAATATGTCCACCAACTTATCAGTGATAAAGAATCCGCGCGTTCAATCGGACCAG
CGGAGGCTGGTCCGGAGGCCAGACTATGTGAGACCAGAGTAGCCCGCCTAATGAGCGGGCTTTTTTTTAA
TTCCCCTATTTGTTTATTTTTCTAAATACATTCAAATATGTATCCGCTCATGAGACAATAACCCTGATAA
ATGCTTCAATAATATTGAAAAAGGAAGAGTATGAGCATTCAGCATTTTCGTGTGGCGCTGATTCCGTTTT
TTGCGGCGTTTTGCCTGCCGGTGTTTGCGCATCCGGAAACCCTGGTGAAAGTGAAAGATGCGGAAGATCA
ACTGGGTGCGCGCGTGGGCTATATTGAACTGGATCTGAACAGCGGCAAAATTCTGGAATCTTTTCGTCCG
GAAGAACGTTTTCCGATGATGAGCACCTTTAAAGTGCTGCTGTGCGGTGCGGTTCTGAGCCGTGTGGATG
CGGGCCAGGAACAACTGGGCCGTCGTATTCATTATAGCCAGAACGATCTGGTGGAATATAGCCCGGTGAC
CGAAAAACATCTGACCGATGGCATGACCGTGCGTGAACTGTGCAGCGCGGCGATTACCATGAGCGATAAC
ACCGCGGCGAACCTGCTGCTGACGACCATTGGCGGTCCGAAAGAACTGACCGCGTTTCTGCATAACATGG
GCGATCATGTGACCCGTCTGGATCGTTGGGAACCGGAACTGAACGAAGCGATTCCGAACGATGAACGTGA
TACCACCATGCCGGCAGCAATGGCGACCACCCTGCGTAAACTGCTGACGGGTGAGCTGCTGACCCTGGCA
AGCCGCCAGCAACTGATTGATTGGATGGAAGCGGATAAAGTGGCGGGTCCGCTGCTGCGTAGCGCGCTGC
CGGCTGGCTGGTTTATTGCGGATAAAAGCGGTGCGGGCGAACGTGGCAGCCGTGGCATTATTGCGGCGCT
GGGCCCGGATGGTAAACCGAGCCGTATTGTGGTGATTTATACCACCGGCAGCCAGGCGACGATGGATGAA
CGTAACCGTCAGATTGCGGAAATTGGCGCGAGCCTGATTAAACATTGGTAAACCGATACAATTAAAGGCT
CCTTTTGGAGCCTTTTTTTTTGGACGACCCTTGTCAGATCAAAGGATCTTC
Features (pLannotate 1.2.2; 4 found; start..end, strand, type, name):
      1..589     +  rep_origin     ori: high-copy-number ColE1/pMB1/pBR322/pUC origin of replication
    779..870     +  promoter       AmpR promoter: bla
    871..1728    +  CDS            bla: BLAT_ECOLX - Experimental evidence at protein level: Swiss-Prot protein existence level 1. TEM-type are the most prevalent beta-lactamases in enterobacteria; they hydrolyze the beta-lactam bond in susceptible beta-lactam antibiotics, thus conferring resistance to penicillins and cephalosporins. TEM-3 and TEM-4 are capable of hydrolyzing cefotaxime and ceftazidime. TEM-5 is capable of hydrolyzing ceftazidime. TEM-6 is capable of hydrolyzing ceftazidime and aztreonam. TEM-8/CAZ-2, TEM- 16/CAZ-7 and TEM-24/CAZ-6 are markedly active against ceftazidime. IRT- 4 shows resistance to beta-lactamase in
   1735..1774    +  terminator     fd terminator: central terminator from bacteriophage fd (Otsuka and Kunisawa, 1982)
