[The description below was written by a language model from this plasmid's Addgene catalogue record and pLannotate feature annotations shown in this document.]
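Description:
pXTK052 is a small part plasmid (about 1.8 kb) from the XanthoMoClo modular cloning toolkit, a Golden Gate system developed for genetic engineering of the bacterial genera Xanthobacter and Roseixanthobacter. It is built on the pXTK backbone and is catalogued as a bacterial expression vector, although its role is storage and donation of a single standardized part rather than expression of a gene. The annotated backbone consists of a ColE1/pMB1-family origin of replication and a TEM-type beta-lactamase gene (bla) driven by its native AmpR promoter and followed by the bacteriophage fd central terminator, giving ampicillin selection in E. coli. The catalogue lists the plasmid as low copy, whereas the automated annotation labels the origin as a high-copy type, and the record does not resolve this discrepancy.

The payload is a synthetic constitutive promoter, the tetA-v2 promoter in its "Broad" version, formatted as a Type 5 part in the toolkit's positional scheme. The feature table does not annotate this promoter. It presumably lies in one of the short unannotated stretches, such as the interval between the origin and the AmpR promoter, but its position is not stated. The Type IIS restriction sites and overhangs that would release the part are also not listed, and the cloning sites are recorded as unknown. In modular cloning systems of this kind, a part plasmid is combined with other part types in a one-pot Golden Gate reaction, where defined overhangs set the order of assembly into a larger construct. This plasmid would supply the constitutive promoter at the Type 5 position. What that position drives within an assembled XanthoMoClo vector is not stated in the record, nor is the precise meaning of the "Broad" designation.
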