Addgene plasmid #229289: pXTK052 [Con-Pro_tetA-v2-Broad_PartType5]
Purpose: XanthoMoClo Golden Gate Part Plasmid for cloning, contains Constitutive-Promoter_tetA-v2-Broad_PartType5
Depositing lab: Michael Springer. Depositing organization: Harvard Medical School. Publication: XanthoMoClo horizontal line A Robust Modular Cloning Genetic Toolkit for the Genera Xanthobacter and Roseixanthobacter. Soltysiak MPM, Ory ALH, Lee AD, Christophersen CE, Jalihal AP, Springer M. ACS Synth Biol. 2025 Apr 18;14(4):1173-1190. doi: 10.1021/acssynbio.4c00806. Epub 2025 Mar 13. PubMed 40080684.
Backbone
  Vector backbone: pXTK
  Vector type: Bacterial Expression
Growth in bacteria
  Bacterial resistance: Ampicillin, 100 μg/mL
  Growth temperature: 37°C
  Growth strain: DH5alpha
  Copy number: Low Copy
Gene/Insert
  Gene/Insert name: tetA-v2 Promoter (Broad) (alt name: Constitutive-Promoter_tetA-v2-Broad_PartType5)
  Species: Synthetic
  Cloning method: Restriction Enzyme; 5′ cloning site unknown (unknown if destroyed)
Terms and licenses: Academic/Nonprofit Terms; Industry Terms: Not Available to Industry
How to cite: pXTK052 [Con-Pro_tetA-v2-Broad_PartType5] was a gift from Michael Springer (Addgene plasmid # 229289 ; http://n2t.net/addgene:229289 ; RRID:Addgene_229289)
